Addgene plasmid #216085: pRDA_832
Purpose: Cas9 [Sp] knockout targeting CD47, positive control
Depositing lab: John Doench. Depositing organization: Broad Institute. Publication: Modular vector assembly enables rapid assessment of emerging CRISPR technologies. McGee AV, Liu YV, Griffith AL, Szegletes ZM, Wen B, Kraus C, Miller NW, Steger RJ, Escude Velasco B, Bosch JA, Zirin JD, Viswanatha R, Sontheimer EJ, Goodale A, Greene MA, Green TM, Doench JG. Cell Genom. 2024 Mar 13;4(3):100519. doi: 10.1016/j.xgen.2024.100519. PubMed 38484704.
Backbone
  Vector backbone: pRDA_722
  Vector type: Lentiviral, CRISPR ; Positive Controls
Growth in bacteria
  Bacterial resistance: Ampicillin, 100 μg/mL
  Growth temperature: 37°C
  Growth strain: NEB Stable
  Copy number: Unknown
Gene/Insert
  Gene/Insert name: CD47 guide
  gRNA/shRNA sequence: AGCAACAGCGCCGCTACCAG
  Species: Other
  Cloning method: Unknown
Terms and licenses: Academic/Nonprofit Terms; Industry Terms: Not Available to Industry
Depositor comments: Please visit https://www.biorxiv.org/content/10.1101/2023.10.25.564061v1 for bioRxiv preprint.
How to cite: pRDA_832 was a gift from John Doench (Addgene plasmid # 216085 ; http://n2t.net/addgene:216085 ; RRID:Addgene_216085)
