[The description below was written by a language model from this plasmid's Addgene catalogue record and pLannotate feature annotations shown in this document.]
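Description:
pRDA_832 is a third-generation-style lentiviral CRISPR guide vector built on the pRDA_722 backbone and intended as a positive control for Streptococcus pyogenes Cas9 knockout experiments. It carries a single guide directed against CD47. The target species is recorded only as "Other". In bacteria the plasmid replicates from a high-copy ColE1/pUC-type origin and is selected with ampicillin through the bla gene. An f1 origin and remnants of a lac promoter/operator region are also annotated in the backbone.

The viral genome is transcribed in packaging cells from a CMV enhancer/promoter fused to a truncated HIV-1 5' LTR. This is followed by the Ψ packaging signal with a gag fragment, the Rev response element for Rev-dependent nuclear export, and the cPPT/CTS element. Within the transfer cassette, a human U6 RNA polymerase III promoter drives the guide, which is joined to a SpCas9 tracrRNA-derived scaffold. Downstream, the EF-1α core promoter with its intron A expresses puromycin N-acetyltransferase so that transduced cells can be selected with puromycin. A WPRE enhances transcript expression, and the cassette ends in a truncated 3' LTR followed by a bGH polyadenylation signal.

No Cas9 coding sequence is annotated, so the nuclease apparently has to be supplied separately, for example from a Cas9-expressing cell line or a second vector. Outside the LTRs, an SV40/EM7 promoter-driven bleomycin/Zeocin resistance cassette with an SV40 poly(A) signal is present. It would not be transferred by the virus. The vector belongs to a modular assembly series used to evaluate CRISPR technologies.
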