Features (pLannotate 1.2.2; 32 found; start..end, strand, type, name):
     31..83      -  misc_feature   bom (fragment): basis of mobility region from pBR322
    238..617     +  enhancer       CMV enhancer: human cytomegalovirus immediate early enhancer
    618..817     +  promoter       CMV promoter: human cytomegalovirus (CMV) immediate early promoter
    835..1015    +  LTR            5' LTR (truncated): truncated 5' long terminal repeat (LTR) from HIV-1
   1062..1187    +  misc_feature   HIV-1 Ψ: packaging signal of human immunodeficiency virus type 1
   1171..1534    +  CDS            HIV-1 gag (fragment): gag protein from human immunodeficiency virus 1; gag
   1680..1913    +  misc_feature   RRE: The Rev response element (RRE) of HIV-1 allows for Rev-dependent mRNA export from the nucleus to the cytoplasm.
   2290..2390    +  CDS            Rev (fragment): human immunodeficiency virus 1 (HIV-1) Rev protein; rev; enhances nuclear export of unspliced and incompletely spliced viral mRNAs
   2440..2557    +  misc_feature   cPPT/CTS: central polypurine tract and central termination sequence of HIV-1
   2615..2855    +  promoter       U6 promoter: RNA polymerase III promoter for human U6 snRNA
   2903..2970    +  misc_RNA       tracrRNA (fragment): trans-activating CRISPR RNA for the Streptococcus pyogenes CRISPR/Cas9 system
   3002..3213    +  promoter       EF-1α core promoter: core promoter for human elongation factor EF-1α
   3214..4152    +  intron         EF-1α intron A: intron upstream of the start codon of human EF-1α
   4172..4768    +  CDS            PuroR (fragment): puromycin N-acetyltransferase; pac from Streptomyces; confers resistance to puromycin
   4804..5392    +  misc_feature   WPRE: woodchuck hepatitis virus posttranscriptional regulatory element
   5388..5531    +  CDS            nef (fragment): NEF_HV1LA - Experimental evidence at protein level: Swiss-Prot protein existence level 1. Extracellular Nef protein targets CD4(+) T-lymphocytes for apoptosis by interacting with CXCR4 surface receptors. From Human immunodeficiency virus type 1 group M subtype B (isolate Lai) (HIV-1).
   5517..5697    +  LTR            5' LTR (truncated): truncated 5' long terminal repeat (LTR) from HIV-1
   5729..5840    +  polyA_signal   bGH poly(A) signal: bovine growth hormone polyadenylation signal
   5957..5978    +  promoter       SV40 promoter (fragment): SV40 enhancer and early promoter
   5999..6427    +  rep_origin     f1 ori (sequence partly withheld): f1 bacteriophage origin of replication; arrow indicates direction of (+) strand synthesis
   6441..6770    +  promoter       SV40 promoter: SV40 enhancer and early promoter
   6818..6865    +  promoter       EM7 promoter: synthetic bacterial promoter&nbsp
   6884..7258    +  CDS            BleoR: antibiotic-binding protein; Sh ble from Streptoalloteichus hindustanus; confers resistance to bleomycin, phleomycin, and Zeocin™
   7268..7393    +  CDS            ble (fragment): BLE_KLEPN - Experimental evidence at protein level: Swiss-Prot protein existence level 1. Binding protein with a strong affinity to the bleomycin family of antibiotics. Binds to CL990; an antimitotic-antibiotic compound. From Klebsiella pneumoniae.
   7388..7509    +  polyA_signal   SV40 poly(A) signal: SV40 polyadenylation signal
   7582..7598    -  protein_bind   lac operator: The lac repressor binds to the lac operator to inhibit transcription in E. coli. This inhibition can be relieved by adding lactose or isopropyl-β-D-thiogalactopyranoside (IPTG). lac repressor encoded by lacI
   7606..7636    -  promoter       lac promoter: promoter for the E. coli lac operon
   7651..7672    -  protein_bind   CAP binding site: CAP binding activates transcription in the presence of cAMP. E. coli catabolite activator protein
   7685..7777    -  CDS            lacI (fragment): lac repressor; lacI; The lac repressor binds to the lac operator to inhibit transcription in E. coli. This inhibition can be relieved by adding lactose or isopropyl-β-D-thiogalactopyranoside (IPTG).
   7960..8548    -  rep_origin     ori: high-copy-number ColE1/pMB1/pBR322/pUC origin of replication
   8719..9579    -  CDS            AmpR: β-lactamase; bla; confers resistance to ampicillin, carbenicillin, and related antibiotics
   9580..9684    -  promoter       AmpR promoter: bla
>Addgene plasmid #216085 | pRDA_832 | addgene full sequence | sequence record 431414 | Addgene NGS Result
GTCGACGGATCGGGAGATCTCCCGATCCCCTATGGTGCACTCTCAGTACAATCTGCTCTGATGCCGCATA
GTTAAGCCAGTATCTGCTCCCTGCTTGTGTGTTGGAGGTCGCTGAGTAGTGCGCGAGCAAAATTTAAGCT
ACAACAAGGCAAGGCTTGACCGACAATTGCATGAAGAATCTGCTTAGGGTTAGGCGTTTTGCGCTGCTTC
GCGATGTACGGGCCAGATATACGCGTTGACATTGATTATTGACTAGTTATTAATAGTAATCAATTACGGG
GTCATTAGTTCATAGCCCATATATGGAGTTCCGCGTTACATAACTTACGGTAAATGGCCCGCCTGGCTGA
CCGCCCAACGACCCCCGCCCATTGACGTCAATAATGACGTATGTTCCCATAGTAACGCCAATAGGGACTT
TCCATTGACGTCAATGGGTGGAGTATTTACGGTAAACTGCCCACTTGGCAGTACATCAAGTGTATCATAT
GCCAAGTACGCCCCCTATTGACGTCAATGACGGTAAATGGCCCGCCTGGCATTATGCCCAGTACATGACC
TTATGGGACTTTCCTACTTGGCAGTACATCTACGTATTAGTCATCGCTATTACCATGGTGATGCGGTTTT
GGCAGTACATCAATGGGCGTGGATAGCGGTTTGACTCACGGGGATTTCCAAGTCTCCACCCCATTGACGT
CAATGGGAGTTTGTTTTGGCACCAAAATCAACGGGACTTTCCAAAATGTCGTAACAACTCCGCCCCATTG
ACGCAAATGGGCGGTAGGCGTGTACGGTGGGAGGTCTATATAAGCAGCGCGTTTTGCCTGTACTGGGTCT
CTCTGGTTAGACCAGATCTGAGCCTGGGAGCTCTCTGGCTAACTAGGGAACCCACTGCTTAAGCCTCAAT
AAAGCTTGCCTTGAGTGCTTCAAGTAGTGTGTGCCCGTCTGTTGTGTGACTCTGGTAACTAGAGATCCCT
CAGACCCTTTTAGTCAGTGTGGAAAATCTCTAGCAGTGGCGCCCGAACAGGGACTTGAAAGCGAAAGGGA
AACCAGAGGAGCTCTCTCGACGCAGGACTCGGCTTGCTGAAGCGCGCACGGCAAGAGGCGAGGGGCGGCG
ACTGGTGAGTACGCCAAAAATTTTGACTAGCGGAGGCTAGAAGGAGAGAGATGGGTGCGAGAGCGTCAGT
ATTAAGCGGGGGAGAATTAGATCGCGATGGGAAAAAATTCGGTTAAGGCCAGGGGGAAAGAAAAAATATA
AATTAAAACATATAGTATGGGCAAGCAGGGAGCTAGAACGATTCGCAGTTAATCCTGGCCTGTTAGAAAC
ATCAGAAGGCTGTAGACAAATACTGGGACAGCTACAACCATCCCTTCAGACAGGATCAGAAGAACTTAGA
TCATTATATAATACAGTAGCAACCCTCTATTGTGTGCATCAAAGGATAGAGATAAAAGACACCAAGGAAG
CTTTAGACAAGATAGAGGAAGAGCAAAACAAAAGTAAGACCACCGCACAGCAAGCGGCCGCTGATCTTCA
GACCTGGAGGAGGAGATATGAGGGACAATTGGAGAAGTGAATTATATAAATATAAAGTAGTAAAAATTGA
ACCATTAGGAGTAGCACCCACCAAGGCAAAGAGAAGAGTGGTGCAGAGAGAAAAAAGAGCAGTGGGAATA
GGAGCTTTGTTCCTTGGGTTCTTGGGAGCAGCAGGAAGCACTATGGGCGCAGCGTCAATGACGCTGACGG
TACAGGCCAGACAATTATTGTCTGGTATAGTGCAGCAGCAGAACAATTTGCTGAGGGCTATTGAGGCGCA
ACAGCATCTGTTGCAACTCACAGTCTGGGGCATCAAGCAGCTCCAGGCAAGAATCCTGGCTGTGGAAAGA
TACCTAAAGGATCAACAGCTCCTGGGGATTTGGGGTTGCTCTGGAAAACTCATTTGCACCACTGCTGTGC
CTTGGAATGCTAGTTGGAGTAATAAATCTCTGGAACAGATTTGGAATCACACGACCTGGATGGAGTGGGA
CAGAGAAATTAACAATTACACAAGCTTAATACACTCCTTAATTGAAGAATCGCAAAACCAGCAAGAAAAG
AATGAACAAGAATTATTGGAATTAGATAAATGGGCAAGTTTGTGGAATTGGTTTAACATAACAAATTGGC
TGTGGTATATAAAATTATTCATAATGATAGTAGGAGGCTTGGTAGGTTTAAGAATAGTTTTTGCTGTACT
TTCTATAGTGAATAGAGTTAGGCAGGGATATTCACCATTATCGTTTCAGACCCACCTCCCAACCCCGAGG
GGACCCGACAGGCCCGAAGGAATAGAAGAAGAAGGTGGAGAGAGAGACAGAGACAGATCCATTCGATTAG
TGAACGGATCGGCACTGCGTGCGCCAATTCTGCAGACAAATGGCAGTATTCATCCACAATTTTAAAAGAA
AAGGGGGGATTGGGGGGTACAGTGCAGGGGAAAGAATAGTAGACATAATAGCAACAGACATACAAACTAA
AGAATTACAAAAACAAATTACAAAAATTCAAAATTTTCGGGTTTATTACAGGGACAGCAGAGATCCAGTT
TGGTTAATTAAGGTACCGGGCAGAGAGGGCCTATTTCCCATGATTCCTTCATATTTGCATATACGATACA
AGGCTGTTAGAGAGATAATTAGAATTAATTTGACTGTAAACACAAAGATATTAGTACAAAATACGTGACG
TAGAAAGTAATAATTTCTTGGGTAGTTTGCAGTTTTAAAATTATGTTTTAAAATGGACTATCATATGCTT
ACCGTAACTTGAAAGTATTTCGATTTCTTGGCTTTATATATCTTGTGGAAAGGACGAAACACCGAGCAAC
AGCGCCGCTACCAGGTTTAAGAGCTATGCTGGAAACAGCATAGCAAGTTTAAATAAGGCTAGTCCGTTAT
CAACTTGAAAAAGTGGCACCGAGTCGGTGCTTTTTTGAACACGGCTCCGGTGCCCGTCAGTGGGCAGAGC
GCACATCGCCCACAGTCCCCGAGAAGTTGGGGGGAGGGGTCGGCAATTGATCCGGTGCCTAGAGAAGGTG
GCGCGGGGTAAACTGGGAAAGTGATGTCGTGTACTGGCTCCGCCTTTTTCCCGAGGGTGGGGGAGAACCG
TATATAAGTGCAGTAGTCGCCGTGAACGTTCTTTTTCGCAACGGGTTTGCCGCCAGAACACAGGTAAGTG
CCGTGTGTGGTTCCCGCGGGCCTGGCCTCTTTACGGGTTATGGCCCTTGCGTGCCTTGAATTACTTCCAC
CTGGCTGCAGTACGTGATTCTTGATCCCGAGCTTCGGGTTGGAAGTGGGTGGGAGAGTTCGAGGCCTTGC
GCTTAAGGAGCCCCTTCGCCTCGTGCTTGAGTTGAGGCCTGGCCTGGGCGCTGGGGCCGCCGCGTGCGAA
TCTGGTGGCACCTTCGCGCCTGTCTCGCTGCTTTCGATAAGTCTCTAGCCATTTAAAATTTTTGATGACC
TGCTGCGACGCTTTTTTTCTGGCAAGATAGTCTTGTAAATGCGGGCCAAGATCTGCACACTGGTATTTCG
GTTTTTGGGGCCGCGGGCGGCGACGGGGCCCGTGCGTCCCAGCGCACATGTTCGGCGAGGCGGGGCCTGC
GAGCGCGGCCACCGAGAATCGGACGGGGGTAGTCTCAAGCTGGCCGGCCTGCTCTGGTGCCTGGCCTCGC
GCCGCCGTGTATCGCCCCGCCCTGGGCGGCAAGGCTGGCCCGGTCGGCACCAGTTGCGTGAGCGGAAAGA
TGGCCGCTTCCCGGCCCTGCTGCAGGGAGCTCAAAATGGAGGACGCGGCGCTCGGGAGAGCGGGCGGGTG
AGTCACCCACACAAAGGAAAAGGGCCTTTCCGTCCTCAGCCGTCGCTTCATGTGACTCCACGGAGTACCG
GGCGCCGTCCAGGCACCTCGATTAGTTCTCGAGCTTTTGGAGTACGTCGTCTTTAGGTTGGGGGGAGGGG
TTTTATGCGATGGAGTTTCCCCACACTGAGTGGGTGGAGACTGAAGTTAGGCCAGCTTGGCACTTGATGT
AATTCTCCTTGGAATTTGCCCTTTTTGAGTTTGGATCTTGGTTCATTCTCAAGCCTCAGACAGTGGTTCA
AAGTTTTTTTCTTCCATTTCAGGTGTCGTGAAGGAGCCACCATGACCGAGTACAAGCCCACGGTGCGCCT
CGCCACCCGCGACGACGTCCCCAGGGCCGTACGCACCCTCGCCGCCGCGTTCGCCGACTACCCCGCCACG
CGCCACACCGTCGATCCGGACCGCCACATCGAGCGGGTCACCGAGCTGCAAGAACTCTTCCTCACGCGCG
TCGGGCTCGACATCGGCAAGGTGTGGGTCGCGGACGACGGCGCCGCCGTGGCGGTCTGGACCACGCCGGA
GAGCGTCGAAGCGGGGGCGGTGTTCGCCGAGATCGGCCCGCGCATGGCCGAGTTGAGCGGTTCCCGGCTG
GCCGCGCAGCAACAGATGGAAGGCCTCCTGGCGCCGCACCGGCCCAAGGAGCCCGCGTGGTTCCTGGCCA
CCGTCGGAGTCTCGCCCGACCACCAGGGCAAGGGTCTGGGCAGCGCCGTCGTGCTCCCCGGAGTGGAGGC
GGCCGAGCGCGCCGGGGTGCCCGCCTTCCTGGAGACCTCCGCGCCCCGCAACCTCCCCTTCTACGAGCGG
CTCGGCTTCACCGTCACCGCCGACGTCGAGGTGCCCGAAGGACCGCGCACCTGGTGCATGACCCGCAAGC
CCGGTGCCGGAAGCTAATAGGACTCAGTTACGATGCATTCGAAAATCAACCTCTGGATTACAAAATTTGT
GAAAGATTGACTGGTATTCTTAACTATGTTGCTCCTTTTACGCTATGTGGATACGCTGCTTTAATGCCTT
TGTATCATGCTATTGCTTCCCGTATGGCTTTCATTTTCTCCTCCTTGTATAAATCCTGGTTGCTGTCTCT
TTATGAGGAGTTGTGGCCCGTTGTCAGGCAACGTGGCGTGGTGTGCACTGTGTTTGCTGACGCAACCCCC
ACTGGTTGGGGCATTGCCACCACCTGTCAGCTCCTTTCCGGGACTTTCGCTTTCCCCCTCCCTATTGCCA
CGGCGGAACTCATCGCCGCCTGCCTTGCCCGCTGCTGGACAGGGGCTCGGCTGTTGGGCACTGACAATTC
CGTGGTGTTGTCGGGGAAATCATCGTCCTTTCCTTGGCTGCTCGCCTGTGTTGCCACCTGGATTCTGCGC
GGGACGTCCTTCTGCTACGTCCCTTCGGCCCTCAATCCAGCGGACCTTCCTTCCCGCGGCCTGCTGCCGG
CTCTGCGGCCTCTTCCGCGTCCTCGCCTTCGCCCTCAGACGAGTCGGATCTCCCTTTGGGCCGCCTCCCC
GCGTCGACTTTAAGACCAATGACTTACAAGGCAGCTGTAGATCTTAGCCACTTTTTAAAAGAAAAGGGGG
GACTGGAAGGGCTAATTCACTCCCAACGAAGATAAGATCTGCTTTTTGCTTGTACTGGGTCTCTCTGGTT
AGACCAGATCTGAGCCTGGGAGCTCTCTGGCTAACTAGGGAACCCACTGCTTAAGCCTCAATAAAGCTTG
CCTTGAGTGCTTCAAGTAGTGTGTGCCCGTCTGTTGTGTGACTCTGGTAACTAGAGATCCCTCAGACCCT
TTTAGTCAGTGTGGAAAATCTCTAGCAGGGCCCGTTTAAACCCGCTGATCAGCCTCGACTGTGCCTTCTA
GTTGCCAGCCATCTGTTGTTTGCCCCTCCCCCGTGCCTTCCTTGACCCTGGAAGGTGCCACTCCCACTGT
CCTTTCCTAATAAAATGAGGAAATTGCATCGCATTGTCTGAGTAGGTGTCATTCTATTCTGGGGGGTGGG
GTGGGGCAGGACAGCAAGGGGGAGGATTGGGAAGATAATAGCAGGCATGCTGGGGATGCGGTGGGCTCTA
TGGCTTCTGAGGCGGAAAGAACCAGCTGGGGCTCTAGGGGGTATCCCC
[124 nt withheld, positions 5999-6122]
C
[91 nt withheld, positions 6124-6214]
A
[49 nt withheld, positions 6216-6264]
CCTTTGACGTTGGAGTCCACGTTCTTT
[37 nt withheld, positions 6292-6328]
ACCCTATCTCGGTCTATTCTTTTGATTTATAAGGGATTTTGCCGATTTCGGCCTATTGGTTAAAAAATGA
GCTGATTTAACAAAAATTTAACGCGAATTAATTCTGTGGAATGTGTGTCAGTTAGGGTGTGGAAAGTCCC
CAGGCTCCCCAGCAGGCAGAAGTATGCAAAGCATGCATCTCAATTAGTCAGCAACCAGGTGTGGAAAGTC
CCCAGGCTCCCCAGCAGGCAGAAGTATGCAAAGCATGCATCTCAATTAGTCAGCAACCATAGTCCCGCCC
CTAACTCCGCCCATCCCGCCCCTAACTCCGCCCAGTTCCGCCCATTCTCCGCCCCATGGCTGACTAATTT
TTTTTATTTATGCAGAGGCCGAGGCCGCCTCTGCCTCTGAGCTATTCCAGAAGTAGTGAGGAGGCTTTTT
TGGAGGCCTAGGCTTTTGCAAAAAGCTCCCGGGAGCTTGTATATCCATTTTCGGATCTGATCAGCACGTG
TTGACAATTAATCATCGGCATAGTATATCGGCATAGTATAATACGACAAGGTGAGGAACTAAACCATGGC
CAAGTTGACCAGTGCCGTTCCGGTGCTCACCGCGCGCGACGTCGCCGGAGCGGTCGAGTTCTGGACCGAC
CGGCTCGGGTTCTCCCGGGACTTCGTGGAGGACGACTTCGCCGGTGTGGTCCGGGACGACGTGACCCTGT
TCATCAGCGCGGTCCAGGACCAGGTGGTGCCGGACAACACCCTGGCCTGGGTGTGGGTGCGCGGCCTGGA
CGAGCTGTACGCCGAGTGGTCGGAGGTCGTGTCCACGAACTTCCGGGACGCCTCCGGGCCGGCCATGACC
GAGATCGGCGAGCAGCCGTGGGGGCGGGAGTTCGCCCTGCGCGACCCGGCCGGCAACTGCGTGCACTTCG
TGGCCGAGGAGCAGGACTGACACGTGCTACGAGATTTCGATTCCACCGCCGCCTTCTATGAAAGGTTGGG
CTTCGGAATCGTTTTCCGGGACGCCGGCTGGATGATCCTCCAGCGCGGGGATCTCATGCTGGAGTTCTTC
GCCCACCCCAACTTGTTTATTGCAGCTTATAATGGTTACAAATAAAGCAATAGCATCACAAATTTCACAA
ATAAAGCATTTTTTTCACTGCATTCTAGTTGTGGTTTGTCCAAACTCATCAATGTATCTTATCATGTCTG
TATACCGTCGACCTCTAGCTAGAGCTTGGCGTAATCATGGTCATAGCTGTTTCCTGTGTGAAATTGTTAT
CCGCTCACAATTCCACACAACATACGAGCCGGAAGCATAAAGTGTAAAGCCTGGGGTGCCTAATGAGTGA
GCTAACTCACATTAATTGCGTTGCGCTCACTGCCCGCTTTCCAGTCGGGAAACCTGTCGTGCCAGCTGCA
TTAATGAATCGGCCAACGCGCGGGGAGAGGCGGTTTGCGTATTGGGCGCTCTTCCGCTTCCTCGCTCACT
GACTCGCTGCGCTCGGTCGTTCGGCTGCGGCGAGCGGTATCAGCTCACTCAAAGGCGGTAATACGGTTAT
CCACAGAATCAGGGGATAACGCAGGAAAGAACATGTGAGCAAAAGGCCAGCAAAAGGCCAGGAACCGTAA
AAAGGCCGCGTTGCTGGCGTTTTTCCATAGGCTCCGCCCCCCTGACGAGCATCACAAAAATCGACGCTCA
AGTCAGAGGTGGCGAAACCCGACAGGACTATAAAGATACCAGGCGTTTCCCCCTGGAAGCTCCCTCGTGC
GCTCTCCTGTTCCGACCCTGCCGCTTACCGGATACCTGTCCGCCTTTCTCCCTTCGGGAAGCGTGGCGCT
TTCTCATAGCTCACGCTGTAGGTATCTCAGTTCGGTGTAGGTCGTTCGCTCCAAGCTGGGCTGTGTGCAC
GAACCCCCCGTTCAGCCCGACCGCTGCGCCTTATCCGGTAACTATCGTCTTGAGTCCAACCCGGTAAGAC
ACGACTTATCGCCACTGGCAGCAGCCACTGGTAACAGGATTAGCAGAGCGAGGTATGTAGGCGGTGCTAC
AGAGTTCTTGAAGTGGTGGCCTAACTACGGCTACACTAGAAGAACAGTATTTGGTATCTGCGCTCTGCTG
AAGCCAGTTACCTTCGGAAAAAGAGTTGGTAGCTCTTGATCCGGCAAACAAACCACCGCTGGTAGCGGTG
GTTTTTTTGTTTGCAAGCAGCAGATTACGCGCAGAAAAAAAGGATCTCAAGAAGATCCTTTGATCTTTTC
TACGGGGTCTGACGCTCAGTGGAACGAAAACTCACGTTAAGGGATTTTGGTCATGAGATTATCAAAAAGG
ATCTTCACCTAGATCCTTTTAAATTAAAAATGAAGTTTTAAATCAATCTAAAGTATATATGAGTAAACTT
GGTCTGACAGTTACCAATGCTTAATCAGTGAGGCACCTATCTCAGCGATCTGTCTATTTCGTTCATCCAT
AGTTGCCTGACTCCCCGTCGTGTAGATAACTACGATACGGGAGGGCTTACCATCTGGCCCCAGTGCTGCA
ATGATACCGCGAGACCCACGCTCACCGGCTCCAGATTTATCAGCAATAAACCAGCCAGCCGGAAGGGCCG
AGCGCAGAAGTGGTCCTGCAACTTTATCCGCCTCCATCCAGTCTATTAATTGTTGCCGGGAAGCTAGAGT
AAGTAGTTCGCCAGTTAATAGTTTGCGCAACGTTGTTGCCATTGCTACAGGCATCGTGGTGTCACGCTCG
TCGTTTGGTATGGCTTCATTCAGCTCCGGTTCCCAACGATCAAGGCGAGTTACATGATCCCCCATGTTGT
GCAAAAAAGCGGTTAGCTCCTTCGGTCCTCCGATCGTTGTCAGAAGTAAGTTGGCCGCAGTGTTATCACT
CATGGTTATGGCAGCACTGCATAATTCTCTTACTGTCATGCCATCCGTAAGATGCTTTTCTGTGACTGGT
GAGTACTCAACCAAGTCATTCTGAGAATAGTGTATGCGGCGACCGAGTTGCTCTTGCCCGGCGTCAATAC
GGGATAATACCGCGCCACATAGCAGAACTTTAAAAGTGCTCATCATTGGAAAACGTTCTTCGGGGCGAAA
ACTCTCAAGGATCTTACCGCTGTTGAGATCCAGTTCGATGTAACCCACTCGTGCACCCAACTGATCTTCA
GCATCTTTTACTTTCACCAGCGTTTCTGGGTGAGCAAAAACAGGAAGGCAAAATGCCGCAAAAAAGGGAA
TAAGGGCGACACGGAAATGTTGAATACTCATACTCTTCCTTTTTCAATATTATTGAAGCATTTATCAGGG
TTATTGTCTCATGAGCGGATACATATTTGAATGTATTTAGAAAAATAAACAAATAGGGGTTCCGCGCACA
TTTCCCCGAAAAGTGCCACCTGAC
